>Addgene plasmid #9022 | 1098 pcDNA GFP FKHR | addgene full sequence | sequence record 219890 | Addgene NGS Result
TCGACGGATCGGGAGATCTCCCGATCCCCTATGGTGCACTCTCAGTACAATCTGCTCTGATGCCGCATAG
TTAAGCCAGTATCTGCTCCCTGCTTGTGTGTTGGAGGTCGCTGAGTAGTGCGCGAGCAAAATTTAAGCTA
CAACAAGGCAAGGCTTGACCGACAATTGCATGAAGAATCTGCTTAGGGTTAGGCGTTTTGCGCTGCTTCG
CGATGTACGGGCCAGATATACGCGTTGACATTGATTATTGACTAGTTATTAATAGTAATCAATTACGGGG
TCATTAGTTCATAGCCCATATATGGAGTTCCGCGTTACATAACTTACGGTAAATGGCCCGCCTGGCTGAC
CGCCCAACGACCCCCGCCCATTGACGTCAATAATGACGTATGTTCCCATAGTAACGCCAATAGGGACTTT
CCATTGACGTCAATGGGTGGAGTATTTACGGTAAACTGCCCACTTGGCAGTACATCAAGTGTATCATATG
CCAAGTACGCCCCCTATTGACGTCAATGACGGTAAATGGCCCGCCTGGCATTATGCCCAGTACATGACCT
TATGGGACTTTCCTACTTGGCAGTACATCTACGTATTAGTCATCGCTATTACCATGGTGATGCGGTTTTG
GCAGTACATCAATGGGCGTGGATAGCGGTTTGACTCACGGGGATTTCCAAGTCTCCACCCCATTGACGTC
AATGGGAGTTTGTTTTGGCACCAAAATCAACGGGACTTTCCAAAATGTCGTAACAACTCCGCCCCATTGA
CGCAAATGGGCGGTAGGCGTGTACGGTGGGAGGTCTATATAAGCAGAGCTCTCTGGCTAACTAGAGAACC
CACTGCTTACTGGCTTATCGAAATTAATACGACTCACTATAGGGAGACCCAAGCTTGCCACCATGAGTAA
AGGAGAAGAACTCTTCACTGGAGTTGTCCCAATTCTTGTTGAATTAGATGGTGATGTTAATGGGCACAAA
TTTTCTGTCAGTGGAGAGGGTGAAGGTGATGCAACATACGGAAAACTTACCCTTAAATTTATTTGCACTA
CTGGAAAACTACCTGTTCCATGGCCAACACTTGTCACTACTTTCACTTATGGTGTTCAGTGCTTTTCAAG
ATACCCGGATCATATGAAACGGCATGACTTTTTCAAGAGTGCCATGCCCGAAGGTTATGTACAGGAAAGA
ACTATATTTTTCAAAGATGACGGGAACTACAAGACACGTGCTGAAGTCAAGTTTGAAGGTGATACCCTTG
TTAATAGAATCGAGTTAAAAGGTATTGATTTTAAAGAAGATGGAAACATTCTTGGGCACAAATTGGAATA
CAACTATAACTCACACAATGTATACATCATGGCAGACAAACAAAAGAATGGAATCAAAGCTAACTTCAAA
ATTAGACACAACATTGAAGATGGAAGCGTTCAACTAGCAGACCATTATCAACAAAATACTCCAATTGGCG
ATGGCCCTGTCCTTTTACCAGACAACCATTACCTGTCCACACAATCTGCCCTTTCGAAAGATCCCAACGA
AAAGAGAGACCACATGGTCCTTCTTGAGTTTGTAACAGCTGCTGGGATTACACATGGCATGGATGAACTA
TACAAACAGCAGCTTCAGGGATCCGAGCTCGGATCTGATGTCACCATGGCCGAGGCGCCTCAGGTGGTGG
AGATCGACCCGGACTTCGAGCCGCTGCCCCGGCCGCGCTCGTGCACCTGGCCGCTGCCCAGGCCGGAGTT
TAGCCAGTCCAACTCGGCCACCTCCAGCCCGGCGCCGTCGGGCAGCGCGGCTGCCAACCCCGACGCCGCG
GCGGGCCTGCCCTCGGCCTCGGCTGCCGCTGTCAGCGCCGACTTCATGAGCAACCTGAGCTTGCTGGAGG
AGAGCGAGGACTTCCCGCAGGCGCCCGGCTCCGTGGCGGCGGCGGTGGCGGCGGCGGCCGCCGCGGCCGC
CACCGGGGGGCTGTGCGGGGACTTCCAGGGCCCGGAGGCGGGCTGCCTGCACCCAGCGCCACCGCAGCCC
CCGCCGCCCGGGCCGCTGTCGCAGCACCCGCCGGTGCCCCCCGCCGCCGCTGGGCCGCTCGCGGGGCAGC
CGCGCAAGAGCAGCTCGTCCCGCCGCAACGCGTGGGGCAACCTGTCCTACGCCGACCTCATCACCAAGGC
CATCGAGAGCTCGGCGGAGAAGCGGCTCACGCTGTCGCAGATCTACGAGTGGATGGTCAAGAGCGTGCCC
TACTTCAAGGATAAGGGTGACAGCAACAGCTCGGCGGGCTGGAAGAATTCAATTCGTCATAATCTGTCCC
TACACAGCAAGTTCATTCGTGTGCAGAATGAAGGAACTGGAAAAAGTTCTTGGTGGATGCTCAATCCAGA
GGGTGGCAAGAGCGGGAAATCTCCTAGGAGAAGAGCTGCATCCATGGACAACAACAGTAAATTTGCTAAG
AGCCGAAGCCGAGCTGCCAAGAAGAAAGCATCTCTCCAGTCTGGCCAGGAGGGTGCTGGGGACAGCCCTG
GATCACAGTTTTCCAAATGGCCTGCAAGCCCTGGCTCTCACAGCAATGATGACTTTGATAACTGGAGTAC
ATTTCGCCCTCGAACTAGCTCAAATGCTAGTACTATTAGTGGGAGACTCTCACCCATTATGACCGAACAG
GATGATCTTGGAGAAGGGGATGTGCATTCTATGGTGTACCCGCCATCTGCCGCAAAGATGGCCTCTACTT
TACCCAGTCTGTCTGAGATAAGCAATCCCGAAAACATGGAAAATCTTTTGGATAATCTCAACCTTCTCTC
ATCACCAACATCATTAACTGTTTCGACCCAGTCCTCACCTGGCACCATGATGCAGCAGACGCCGTGCTAC
TCGTTTGCGCCACCAAACACCAGTTTGAATTCACCCAGCCCAAACTACCAAAAATATACATATGGCCAAT
CCAGCATGAGCCCTTTGCCCCAGATGCCTATACAAACACTTCAGGACAATAAGTCGAGTTATGGAGGTAT
GAGTCAGTATAACTGTGCGCCTGGACTCTTGAAGGAGTTGCTGACTTCTGACTCTCCTCCCCATAATGAC
ATTATGACACCAGTTGATCCTGGGGTAGCCCAGCCCAACAGCCGGGTTCTGGGCCAGAACGTCATGATGG
GCCCTAATTCGGTCATGTCAACCTATGGCAGCCAGGCATCTCATAACAAAATGATGAATCCCAGCTCCCA
TACCCACCCTGGACATGCTCAGCAGACATCTGCAGTCAACGGGCGTCCCCTGCCCCACACGGTAAGCACC
ATGCCCCACACCTCGGGTATGAACCGCCTGACCCAAGTGAAGACACCTGTACAAGTGCCTCTGCCCCACC
CCATGCAGATGAGTGCCCTGGGGGGCTACTCCTCCGTGAGCAGCTGCAATGGCTATGGCAGAATGGGCCT
TCTCCACCAGGAGAAGCTCCCAAGTGACTTGGATGGCATGTTCATTGAGCGCTTAGACTGTGACATGGAA
TCCATCATTCGGAATGACCTCATGGATGGAGATACATTGGATTTTAACTTTGACAATGTGTTGCCCAACC
AAAGCTTCCCACACAGTGTCAAGACAACGACACATAGCTGGGTGTCAGGCTGAGGGTTAGTGAGCAGGTT
ACACTTAAAAGTTCGAGCATGCATCTAGAGGGCCCTATTCTATAGTGTCACCTAAATGCTAGAGCTCGCT
GATCAGCCTCGACTGTGCCTTCTAGTTGCCAGCCATCTGTTGTTTGCCCCTCCCCCGTGCCTTCCTTGAC
CCTGGAAGGTGCCACTCCCACTGTCCTTTCCTAATAAAATGAGGAAATTGCATCGCATTGTCTGAGTAGG
TGTCATTCTATTCTGGGGGGTGGGGTGGGGCAGGACAGCAAGGGGGAGGATTGGGAAGACAATAGCAGGC
ATGCTGGGGATGCGGTGGGCTCTATGGCTTCTGAGGCGGAAAGAACCAGCTGGGGCTCTAGGGGGTATCC
CC
[124 nt withheld, positions 3993-4116]
C
[91 nt withheld, positions 4118-4208]
A
[49 nt withheld, positions 4210-4258]
CCTTTGACGTTGGAGTCCACGTTCTTT
[37 nt withheld, positions 4286-4322]
ACCCTATCTCGGTCTATTCTTTTGATTTATAAGGGATTTTGCCGATTTCGGCCTATTGGTTAAAAAATGA
GCTGATTTAACAAAAATTTAACGCGAATTAATTCTGTGGAATGTGTGTCAGTTAGGGTGTGGAAAGTCCC
CAGGCTCCCCAGCAGGCAGAAGTATGCAAAGCATGCATCTCAATTAGTCAGCAACCAGGTGTGGAAAGTC
CCCAGGCTCCCCAGCAGGCAGAAGTATGCAAAGCATGCATCTCAATTAGTCAGCAACCATAGTCCCGCCC
CTAACTCCGCCCATCCCGCCCCTAACTCCGCCCAGTTCCGCCCATTCTCCGCCCCATGGCTGACTAATTT
TTTTTATTTATGCAGAGGCCGAGGCCGCCTCTGCCTCTGAGCTATTCCAGAAGTAGTGAGGAGGCTTTTT
TGGAGGCCTAGGCTTTTGCAAAAAGCTCCCGGGAGCTTGTATATCCATTTTCGGATCTGATCAAGAGACA
GGATGAGGATCGTTTCGCATGATTGAACAAGATGGATTGCACGCAGGTTCTCCGGCCGCTTGGGTGGAGA
GGCTATTCGGCTATGACTGGGCACAACAGACAATCGGCTGCTCTGATGCCGCCGTGTTCCGGCTGTCAGC
GCAGGGGCGCCCGGTTCTTTTTGTCAAGACCGACCTGTCCGGTGCCCTGAATGAACTGCAGGACGAGGCA
GCGCGGCTATCGTGGCTGGCCACGACGGGCGTTCCTTGCGCAGCTGTGCTCGACGTTGTCACTGAAGCGG
GAAGGGACTGGCTGCTATTGGGCGAAGTGCCGGGGCAGGATCTCCTGTCATCTCACCTTGCTCCTGCCGA
GAAAGTATCCATCATGGCTGATGCAATGCGGCGGCTGCATACGCTTGATCCGGCTACCTGCCCATTCGAC
CACCAAGCGAAACATCGCATCGAGCGAGCACGTACTCGGATGGAAGCCGGTCTTGTCGATCAGGATGATC
TGGACGAAGAGCATCAGGGGCTCGCGCCAGCCGAACTGTTCGCCAGGCTCAAGGCGCGCATGCCCGACGG
CGAGGATCTCGTCGTGACCCATGGCGATGCCTGCTTGCCGAATATCATGGTGGAAAATGGCCGCTTTTCT
GGATTCATCGACTGTGGCCGGCTGGGTGTGGCGGACCGCTATCAGGACATAGCGTTGGCTACCCGTGATA
TTGCTGAAGAGCTTGGCGGCGAATGGGCTGACCGCTTCCTCGTGCTTTACGGTATCGCCGCTCCCGATTC
GCAGCGCATCGCCTTCTATCGCCTTCTTGACGAGTTCTTCTGAGCGGGACTCTGGGGTTCGAAATGACCG
ACCAAGCGACGCCCAACCTGCCATCACGAGATTTCGATTCCACCGCCGCCTTCTATGAAAGGTTGGGCTT
CGGAATCGTTTTCCGGGACGCCGGCTGGATGATCCTCCAGCGCGGGGATCTCATGCTGGAGTTCTTCGCC
CACCCCAACTTGTTTATTGCAGCTTATAATGGTTACAAATAAAGCAATAGCATCACAAATTTCACAAATA
AAGCATTTTTTTCACTGCATTCTAGTTGTGGTTTGTCCAAACTCATCAATGTATCTTATCATGTCTGTAT
ACCGTCGACCTCTAGCTAGAGCTTGGCGTAATCATGGTCATAGCTGTTTCCTGTGTGAAATTGTTATCCG
CTCACAATTCCACACAACATACGAGCCGGAAGCATAAAGTGTAAAGCCTGGGGTGCCTAATGAGTGAGCT
AACTCACATTAATTGCGTTGCGCTCACTGCCCGCTTTCCAGTCGGGAAACCTGTCGTGCCAGCTGCATTA
ATGAATCGGCCAACGCGCGGGGAGAGGCGGTTTGCGTATTGGGCGCTCTTCCGCTTCCTCGCTCACTGAC
TCGCTGCGCTCGGTCGTTCGGCTGCGGCGAGCGGTATCAGCTCACTCAAAGGCGGTAATACGGTTATCCA
CAGAATCAGGGGATAACGCAGGAAAGAACATGTGAGCAAAAGGCCAGCAAAAGGCCAGGAACCGTAAAAA
GGCCGCGTTGCTGGCGTTTTTCCATAGGCTCCGCCCCCCTGACGAGCATCACAAAAATCGACGCTCAAGT
CAGAGGTGGCGAAACCCGACAGGACTATAAAGATACCAGGCGTTTCCCCCTGGAAGCTCCCTCGTGCGCT
CTCCTGTTCCGACCCTGCCGCTTACCGGATACCTGTCCGCCTTTCTCCCTTCGGGAAGCGTGGCGCTTTC
TCATAGCTCACGCTGTAGGTATCTCAGTTCGGTGTAGGTCGTTCGCTCCAAGCTGGGCTGTGTGCACGAA
CCCCCCGTTCAGCCCGACCGCTGCGCCTTATCCGGTAACTATCGTCTTGAGTCCAACCCGGTAAGACACG
ACTTATCGCCACTGGCAGCAGCCACTGGTAACAGGATTAGCAGAGCGAGGTATGTAGGCGGTGCTACAGA
GTTCTTGAAGTGGTGGCCTAACTACGGCTACACTAGAAGAACAGTATTTGGTATCTGCGCTCTGCTGAAG
CCAGTTACCTTCGGAAAAAGAGTTGGTAGCTCTTGATCCGGCAAACAAACCACCGCTGGTAGCGGTGGTT
TTTTTGTTTGCAAGCAGCAGATTACGCGCAGAAAAAAAGGATCTCAAGAAGATCCTTTGATCTTTTCTAC
GGGGTCTGACGCTCAGTGGAACGAAAACTCACGTTAAGGGATTTTGGTCATGAGATTATCAAAAAGGATC
TTCACCTAGATCCTTTTAAATTAAAAATGAAGTTTTAAATCAATCTAAAGTATATATGAGTAAACTTGGT
CTGACAGTTACCAATGCTTAATCAGTGAGGCACCTATCTCAGCGATCTGTCTATTTCGTTCATCCATAGT
TGCCTGACTCCCCGTCGTGTAGATAACTACGATACGGGAGGGCTTACCATCTGGCCCCAGTGCTGCAATG
ATACCGCGAGACCCACGCTCACCGGCTCCAGATTTATCAGCAATAAACCAGCCAGCCGGAAGGGCCGAGC
GCAGAAGTGGTCCTGCAACTTTATCCGCCTCCATCCAGTCTATTAATTGTTGCCGGGAAGCTAGAGTAAG
TAGTTCGCCAGTTAATAGTTTGCGCAACGTTGTTGCCATTGCTACAGGCATCGTGGTGTCACGCTCGTCG
TTTGGTATGGCTTCATTCAGCTCCGGTTCCCAACGATCAAGGCGAGTTACATGATCCCCCATGTTGTGCA
AAAAAGCGGTTAGCTCCTTCGGTCCTCCGATCGTTGTCAGAAGTAAGTTGGCCGCAGTGTTATCACTCAT
GGTTATGGCAGCACTGCATAATTCTCTTACTGTCATGCCATCCGTAAGATGCTTTTCTGTGACTGGTGAG
TACTCAACCAAGTCATTCTGAGAATAGTGTATGCGGCGACCGAGTTGCTCTTGCCCGGCGTCAATACGGG
ATAATACCGCGCCACATAGCAGAACTTTAAAAGTGCTCATCATTGGAAAACGTTCTTCGGGGCGAAAACT
CTCAAGGATCTTACCGCTGTTGAGATCCAGTTCGATGTAACCCACTCGTGCACCCAACTGATCTTCAGCA
TCTTTTACTTTCACCAGCGTTTCTGGGTGAGCAAAAACAGGAAGGCAAAATGCCGCAAAAAAGGGAATAA
GGGCGACACGGAAATGTTGAATACTCATACTCTTCCTTTTTCAATATTATTGAAGCATTTATCAGGGTTA
TTGTCTCATGAGCGGATACATATTTGAATGTATTTAGAAAAATAAACAAATAGGGGTTCCGCGCACATTT
CCCCGAAAAGTGCCACCTGACG
Features (pLannotate 1.2.2; 22 found; start..end, strand, type, name):
     30..82      -  misc_feature   bom (fragment): basis of mobility region from pBR322
    237..616     +  enhancer       CMV enhancer: human cytomegalovirus immediate early enhancer
    617..820     +  promoter       CMV promoter: human cytomegalovirus (CMV) immediate early promoter
    816..849     +  LTR            5' LTR (truncated) (fragment): truncated 5' long terminal repeat (LTR) from HIV-1
    865..883     +  promoter       T7 promoter: promoter for bacteriophage T7 RNA polymerase
    903..1616    +  CDS            GFP (S65T): GFP (S65T) is a basic (constitutively fluorescent) green fluorescent protein published in 1995, derived from Aequorea victoria.
   1656..3620    +  CDS            FOXO1: FOXO1_HUMAN - Also known as FKHR, FOXO1A. Experimental evidence at protein level: Swiss-Prot protein existence level 1. Transcription factor that is the main target of insulin signaling and regulates metabolic homeostasis in response to oxidative stress (PubMed:10358076, PubMed:12228231, PubMed:15220471, PubMed:15890677, PubMed:18356527, PubMed:19221179, PubMed:20543840, PubMed:21245099). Binds to the insulin response element (IRE) with consensus sequence 5'-TT[G/A]TTTTG-3' and the related Daf-16 family binding element (DBE) with consensus sequence 5'-TT[G/A]TTTAC-3' (PubMed:10358076). Activit
   3679..3697    -  promoter       SP6 promoter: promoter for bacteriophage SP6 RNA polymerase
   3723..3947    +  polyA_signal   bGH poly(A) signal: bovine growth hormone polyadenylation signal
   3951..3972    +  promoter       SV40 promoter (fragment): SV40 enhancer and early promoter
   3993..4421    +  rep_origin     f1 ori (sequence partly withheld): f1 bacteriophage origin of replication; arrow indicates direction of (+) strand synthesis
   4435..4764    +  promoter       SV40 promoter: SV40 enhancer and early promoter
   4831..5622    +  CDS            neo: KKA2_KLEPN - Also known as kan, nptII. Experimental evidence at protein level: Swiss-Prot protein existence level 1. Resistance to kanamycin, neomycin, paromomycin, ribostamycin, butirosin and gentamicin B. From Klebsiella pneumoniae.
   5646..5804    +  CDS            ble (fragment): BLE_KLEPN - Experimental evidence at protein level: Swiss-Prot protein existence level 1. Binding protein with a strong affinity to the bleomycin family of antibiotics. Binds to CL990; an antimitotic-antibiotic compound. From Klebsiella pneumoniae.
   5799..5920    +  polyA_signal   SV40 poly(A) signal: SV40 polyadenylation signal
   5993..6009    -  protein_bind   lac operator: The lac repressor binds to the lac operator to inhibit transcription in E. coli. This inhibition can be relieved by adding lactose or isopropyl-β-D-thiogalactopyranoside (IPTG). lac repressor encoded by lacI
   6017..6047    -  promoter       lac promoter: promoter for the E. coli lac operon
   6062..6083    -  protein_bind   CAP binding site: CAP binding activates transcription in the presence of cAMP. E. coli catabolite activator protein
   6096..6188    -  CDS            lacI (fragment): lac repressor; lacI; The lac repressor binds to the lac operator to inhibit transcription in E. coli. This inhibition can be relieved by adding lactose or isopropyl-β-D-thiogalactopyranoside (IPTG).
   6371..6959    -  rep_origin     ori: high-copy-number ColE1/pMB1/pBR322/pUC origin of replication
   7130..7990    -  CDS            AmpR: β-lactamase; bla; confers resistance to ampicillin, carbenicillin, and related antibiotics
   7991..8095    -  promoter       AmpR promoter: bla
