[The description below was written by a language model from this plasmid's Addgene catalogue record and pLannotate feature annotations shown in this document.]
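Description:
1098 pcDNA GFP FKHR is a mammalian expression plasmid built on the pcDNA3 backbone that produces human FKHR (FOXO1, also called FOXO1A) as a fusion with green fluorescent protein at its N terminus. The sequenced record is about 8.1 kb. In bacteria it replicates from a high-copy ColE1/pUC-type origin and is selected with ampicillin through the β-lactamase gene. An f1 origin is also present, which would allow single-stranded DNA production. For mammalian cells, an SV40 early promoter drives a neomycin phosphotransferase gene followed by an SV40 polyadenylation signal, so stable transfectants can be selected with G418. Small annotated fragments such as the HIV-1 LTR, ble, lacI and bom pieces, together with the short lac promoter/operator region, appear to be backbone remnants or incidental matches rather than functional parts.

The expression cassette consists of the human cytomegalovirus immediate early enhancer and promoter, the GFP (S65T) coding sequence, the roughly 2 kb FOXO1 open reading frame cloned between BamHI and XbaI sites, and the bovine growth hormone polyadenylation signal. T7 and SP6 phage promoters flank the fusion and serve as sequencing primer sites; T7 could also support in vitro transcription of the sense strand. FOXO1 is a forkhead transcription factor regulated by insulin signaling, and the GFP tag lets the protein be seen directly in live or fixed cells. The associated publication examines forkhead factors as effectors of cell death and cell cycle arrest downstream of PTEN. This suggests the construct is used to overexpress tagged FKHR, follow its expression and subcellular localization, and identify transfected cells in such studies. The record notes no mutations in the insert.
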