Addgene plasmid #9022: 1098 pcDNA GFP FKHR
Depositing lab: William Sellers. Depositing organization: Dana-Farber Cancer Institute. Publication: Forkhead transcription factors are critical effectors of cell death and cell cycle arrest downstream of PTEN. Nakamura N, Ramaswamy S, Vazquez F, Signoretti S, Loda M, Sellers WR. Mol Cell Biol. 2000 Dec . 20(23):8969-82. 10.1128/MCB.20.23.8969-8982.2000 PubMed 11073996.
Backbone
  Vector backbone: pcDNA3
  Backbone manufacturer: Invitrogen
  Backbone size w/o insert (bp): 6046
  Vector type: Mammalian Expression
  Selectable markers: Neomycin (select with G418)
Growth in bacteria
  Bacterial resistance: Ampicillin, 100 μg/mL
  Growth temperature: 37°C
  Growth strain: DH5alpha
  Copy number: High Copy
Gene/Insert
  Gene/Insert name: FKHR (alt name: FOXO1A)
  Species: H. sapiens (human)
  Insert size (bp): 2000
  Entrez Gene: FOXO1 (a.k.a. FKH1, FKHR, FOXO1A)
  Tag / fusion protein: GFP (N terminal on backbone)
  Cloning method: Restriction Enzyme; 5′ cloning site BamHI (not destroyed); 3′ cloning site XbaI (not destroyed)
  Sequencing primers: 5′ T7; 3′ SP6
Terms and licenses: Academic/Nonprofit Terms; Industry Terms: Not Available to Industry
How to cite: 1098 pcDNA GFP FKHR was a gift from William Sellers (Addgene plasmid # 9022 ; http://n2t.net/addgene:9022 ; RRID:Addgene_9022)
