>Addgene plasmid #9022 | 1098 pcDNA GFP FKHR | addgene partial sequence | sequence record 17628 | 9022 with GFP-F
ACTATACAAACAGCAGCTTCAGGGATCCGAGCTCGGATCTGATGTCACCATGGCCGAGGCGCCTCAGGTG
GTGGAGATCGACCCGGACTTCGAGCCGCTGCCCCGGCCGCGCTCGTGCACCTGGCCGCTGCCCAGGCCGG
AGTTTAGCCAGTCCAACTCGGCCACCTCCAGCCCGGCGCCGTCGGGCAGCGCGGCTGCCAACCCCGACGC
CGCGGCGGGCCTGCCCTCGGCCTCGGCTGCCGCTGTCAGCGCCGACTTCATGAGCAACCTGAGCTTGCTG
GAGGAGAGCGAGGACTTCCCGCAGGCGCCCGGCTCCGTGGCGGCGGCGGTGGCGGCGGCGGCCGCCGCGG
CCGCCACCGGGGGGCTGTGCGGGGACTTCCAGGGCCCGGAGGCGGGCTGCCTGCACCCAGCGCCACCGCA
GCCCCCGCCGCCCGGGCCGCTGTCGCAGCACCCGCCGGTGCCCCCCGCCGCCGCTGGGCCGCTCGCGGGG
CAGCCGCGCAAGAGCAGCTCGTCCCGCCGCAACGCGTGGGGCAACCTGTCCTACGCCGACCTCATCACCA
AGGCCATCGAGAGCTCGGCGGAGAAGCGGCTCACGCTGTCGCAGATCTACGAGTGGATGGTCAAGAGCGT
GCCCTACTTCAAGGATAAGGGTGACAGCAACAGCTCGGCGGGCTGGAAGAATTCAATTCGTCATAATCTG
TCCCTACACAGCAAGTTCATTCGTGTGCAGAATGAAGGAACTGGAAAAAGTTCTTGGTGGATGCTCAATC
CAGAGGGTGGCAAGAGCGGGAAATCTCCTAGGAGAAGAGCTGCATCCATGGACAACAACAGTAAATTTGC
TAAGAGCCGAAGCCGAGCTGCCAAGAAGAAAGCATCTCTCCAGTCTGGCCAGGA
