>Addgene plasmid #9022 | 1098 pcDNA GFP FKHR | addgene partial sequence | sequence record 17629 | 9022 with T7
ACTCTTCACTGGAGTTGTCCCAATTCTTGTTGAATTAGATGGTGATGTTAATGGGCACAAATTTTCTGTC
AGTGGAGAGGGTGAAGGTGATGCAACATACGGAAAACTTACCCTTAAATTTATTTGCACTACTGGAAAAC
TACCTGTTCCATGGCCAACACTTGTCACTACTTTCACTTATGGTGTTCAGTGCTTTTCAAGATACCCGGA
TCATATGAAACGGCATGACTTTTTCAAGAGTGCCATGCCCGAAGGTTATGTACAGGAAAGAACTATATTT
TTCAAAGATGACGGGAACTACAAGACACGTGCTGAAGTCAAGTTTGAAGGTGATACCCTTGTTAATAGAA
TCGAGTTAAAAGGTATTGATTTTAAAGAAGATGGAAACATTCTTGGGCACAAATTGGAATACAACTATAA
CTCACACAATGTATACATCATGGCAGACAAACAAAAGAATGGAATCAAAGCTAACTTCAAAATTAGACAC
AACATTGAAGATGGAAGCGTTCAACTAGCAGACCATTATCAACAAAATACTCCAATTGGCGATGGCCCTG
TCCTTTTACCAGACAACCATTACCTGTCCACACAATCTGCCCTTTCGAAAGATCCCAACGAAAAGAGAGA
CCACATGGTCCTTCTTGAGTTTGTAACAGCTGCTGGGATTACACATGGCATGGATGAACTATACAAACAG
CAGCTTCAGGGATCCGAGCTCGGATCTGATGTCACCATGGCCGAGGCGCCTCAGGTGGTGGAGATCGACC
CGGACTTCGAGCCGCTGCCCCGGCCGCGCTCGTGCACCT
