>Addgene plasmid #9022 | 1098 pcDNA GFP FKHR | addgene partial sequence | sequence record 17630 | SP6 5'-ATTTAGGTGACACTATAG-3'
CCTGCTCACTAACCCTCAGCCTGACACCCAGCTATGTGTCGTTGTCTTGACACTGTGTGGGAAGCTTTGG
TTGGGCAACACATTGTCAAAGTTAAAATCCAATGTATCTCCATCCATGAGGTCATTCCGAATGATGGATT
CCATGTCACAGTCTAAGCGCTCAATGAACATGCCATCCAAGTCACTTGGGAGCTTCTCCTGGTGGAGAAG
GCCCATTCTGCCATAGCCATTGCAGCTGCTCACGGAGGAGTAGCCCCCCAGGGCACTCATCTGCATGGGG
TGGGGCAGAGGCACTTGTACAGGTGTCTTCACTTGGGTCAGGCGGTTCATACCCGAGGTGTGGGGCATGG
TGCTTACCGTGTGGGGCAGGGGACGCCCGTTGACTGCAGATGTCTGCTGAGCATGTCCAGGGTGGGTATG
GGAGCTGGGATTCATCATTTTGTTATGAGATGCCTGGCTGCCATAGGTTGACATGACCGAATTAGGGCCC
ATCATGACGTTCTGGCCCAGAACCCGGCTGTTGGGCTGGGCTACCCCAGGATCAACTGGTGTCATAATGT
CATTATGGGGAGGAGAGTCAGAAGTCAGCAACTCCTTCAAGAGTCCAGGCGCACAGTTATACTGACTCAT
ACCTCCATAACTCGACTTATTGTCCTGAAGTGTTTGTATAGGCATCTGGGGCAAAGGGCTCATGCTGGAT
TGGCCATATGTATATTTTTGGTAGTTTGGGCTG
